>Addgene plasmid #205185 | pGEMHE-MmCENP-O-R298-GFP | addgene full sequence | sequence record 409763 | Addgene NGS Result
CGTCTCGCGCGTTTCGGTGATGACGGTGAAAACCTCTGACACATGCAGCTCCCGGAGACGGTCACAGCTT
GTCTGTAAGCGGATGCCGGGAGCAGACAAGCCCGTCAGGGCGCGTCAGCGGGTGTTGGCGGGTGTCGGGG
CTGGCTTAACTATGCGGCATCAGAGCAGATTGTACTGAGAGTGCACCATATGCGGTGTGAAATACCGCAC
AGATGCGTAAGGAGAAAATACCGCATCAGGCGCCATTCGCCATTCAGGCTGCGCAACTGTTGGGAAGGGC
GATCGGTGCGGGCCTCTTCGCTATTACGCCAGCTGGCGAAAGGGGGATGTGCTGCAAGGCGATTAAGTTG
GGTAACGCCAGGGTTTTCCCAGTCACGACGTTGTAAAACGACGGCCAGTGAATTGTAATACGACTCACTA
TAGGGCGAATTAATTCGAGCTCGGTACCCAGCTTGCTTGTTCTTTTTGCAGAAGCTCAGAATAAACGCTC
AACTTTGGCAGATCAATTCCCCGGTGCTAGATGGAGTCTGCAAATACTTTGTGTCCAGGCAGGAAGTGCA
AAGGAGGTGTTTTAGCTCACCTGGAAAGACTAGAGGCTCAAACGAACATATCGAATAGAAAGTCTGAAGA
ACCAGCAGTTCGTAAAAAGGAAAGTTCTCTTAGAACCAAGATTCGAGAACTGCGGCAACAACGAGATAAG
CTGAGGGCAGAAGTGAAGCAGTGGGGAGCCAGAGTTAAAGAACCTCCTGCCAAAGAAGACCCAAGCAGAA
CCGTGATCAGTGAACAGGAAGTTCTGGAAAGGGAGTGGAGAAATGTGGACGCCATTCTGGAGGCATATCG
CTTTACGGGGCTCAGCGGGAAGTTGACCAGTCGTGGCGTCTGCATGTGCATCAGCACAGCCTTTGAGGGG
AACCTACTAGATTCCTACTTTGTGGACCTCGTCATAGAGAAACCACTCCGGATTCATCACCATTCCGTCC
CAGTCTTCATCCCTCTGGAAAAGATAGCCGCAGCACACCTACAGACTGATGTTCAGCGCTTCCTGTTTAG
ACTCTGGGAATACCTAAATGCCTACGCGGGGAGGAAGTACCAGGCAGACCAACTTGAGAGTGACTTCTGC
GATGTCCTCACGGGACCTTTGCAGAGAAGCGCCCTGTGCAACTTGCTGTCATTCACCTATAAAGTGGAAC
ACGGGACCCAGGCCTTCTCCTTTAGTGCCAGGTTGCTGTATGAGGACCTCACAGCAGCTCTTCCCACAGG
AGTCACTGTGACAAGGCCAGCAGGTGTGGAAGCATCGTCCCCTCATTGGGAAGAGCACAGAGCATCCCAT
GAAATGCTCTTCCGTACCAAGACCCTGCACCAGGCGTTTGCTTCATTTTCCAAAGAGACAGAAATGCTGC
ATTTGAACCTGGTCTCCCCGGTCGGTGGCGGAGGTGGCGTGAGCAAGGGCGAGGAGCTGTTCACCGGGGT
GGTGCCCATCCTGGTCGAGCTGGACGGCGACGTAAACGGCCACAAGTTCAGCGTGTCCGGCGAGGGCGAG
GGCGATGCCACCTACGGCAAGCTGACCCTGAAGTTCATCTGCACCACCGGCAAGCTGCCCGTGCCCTGGC
CCACCCTCGTGACCACCCTGACCTACGGCGTGCAGTGCTTCAGCCGCTACCCCGACCACATGAAGCAGCA
CGACTTCTTCAAGTCCGCCATGCCCGAAGGCTACGTCCAGGAGCGCACCATCTTCTTCAAGGACGACGGC
AACTACAAGACCCGCGCCGAGGTGAAGTTCGAGGGCGACACCCTGGTGAACCGCATCGAGCTGAAGGGCA
TCGACTTCAAGGAGGACGGCAACATCCTGGGGCACAAGCTGGAGTACAACTACAACAGCCACAACGTCTA
TATCATGGCCGACAAGCAGAAGAACGGCATCAAGGTGAACTTCAAGATCCGCCACAACATCGAGGACGGC
AGCGTGCAGCTCGCCGACCACTACCAGCAGAACACCCCCATCGGCGACGGCCCCGTGCTGCTGCCCGACA
ACCACTACCTGAGCACCCAGTCCGCCCTGAGCAAAGACCCCAACGAGAAGCGCGATCACATGGTCCTGCT
GGAGTTCGTGACCGCCGCCGGGATCACTCTCGGCATGGACGAGCTGTACAAGTGAGGTTACCACTAAACC
AGCCTCAAGAACACCCGAATGGAGTCTCTAAGCTACATAATACCAACTTACACTTTACAAAATGTTGTCC
CCCAAAATGTAGCCATTCGTATCTGCTCCTAATAAAAAGAAAGTTTCTTCACATTCTAAAAAAAAAAAAA
AAAAAAAAAAAAAAAAAAAAAMCCCCCCCCCCCCCCTGCAGGCGCGCCGCCGGCGATTTAAATTAATTAA
TCTAGCTTGAGTATTCTATAGTGTCACCTAAATAGCTTGGCGTAATCATGGTCATAGCTGTTTCCTGTGT
GAAATTGTTATCCGCTCACAATTCCACACAACATACGAGCCGGAAGCATAAAGTGTAAAGCCTGGGGTGC
CTAATGAGTGAGCTAACTCACATTAATTGCGTTGCGCTCACTGCCCGCTTTCCAGTCGGGAAACCTGTCG
TGCCAGCTGCATTAATGAATCGGCCAACGCGCGGGGAGAGGCGGTTTGCGTATTGGGCGCTCTTTCGCTT
CCTCGCTCACTGACTCGCTGCGCTCGGTCGTTCGGCTGCGGCGAGCGGTATCAGCTCACTCAAAGGCGGT
AATACGGTTATCCACAGAATCAGGGGATAACGCAGGAAAGAACATGTGAGCAAAAGGCCAGCAAAAGGCC
AGGAACCGTAAAAAGGCCGCGTTGCTGGCGTTTTTCCATAGGCTCCGCCCCCCTGACGAGCATCACAAAA
ATCGACGCTCAAGTCAGAGGTGGCGAAACCCGACAGGACTATAAAGATACCAGGCGTTTCCCCCTGGAAG
CTCCCTCGTGCGCTCTCCTGTTCCGACCCTGCCGCTTACCGGATACCTGTCCGCCTTTCTCCCTTCGGGA
AGCGTGGCGCTTTCTCATAGCTCACGCTGTAGGTATCTCAGTTCGGTGTAGGTCGTTCGCTCCAAGCTGG
GCTGTGTGCACGAACCCCCCGTTCAGCCCGACCGCTGCGCCTTATCCGGTAACTATCGTCTTGAGTCCAA
CCCGGTAAGACACGACTTATCGCCACTGGCAGCAGCCACTGGTAACAGGATTAGCAGAGCGAGGTATGTA
GGCGGTGCTACAGAGTTCTTGAAGTGGTGGCCTAACTACGGCTACACTAGAAGAACAGTATTTGGTATCT
GCGCTCTGCTGAAGCCAGTTACCTTCGGAAAAAGAGTTGGTAGCTCTTGATCCGGCAAACAAACCACCGC
TGGTAGCGGTGGTTTTTTTGTTTGCAAGCAGCAGATTACGCGCAGAAAAAAAGGATCTCAAGAAGATCCT
TTGATCTTTTCTACGGGGTCTGACGCTCAGTGGAACGAAAACTCACGTTAAGGGATTTTGGTCATGAGAT
TATCAAAAAGGATCTTCACCTAGATCCTTTTAAATTAAAAATGAAGTTTTAAATCAATCTAAAGTATATA
TGAGTAAACTTGGTCTGACAGTTACCAATGCTTAATCAGTGAGGCACCTATCTCAGCGATCTGTCTATTT
CGTTCATCCATAGTTGCCTGACTCCCCGTCGTGTAGATAACTACGATACGGGAGGGCTTACCATCTGGCC
CCAGTGCTGCAATGATACCGCGAGACCCACGCTCACCGGCTCCAGATTTATCAGCAATAAACCAGCCAGC
CGGAAGGGCCGAGCGCAGAAGTGGTCCTGCAACTTTATCCGCCTCCATCCAGTCTATTAATTGTTGCCGG
GAAGCTAGAGTAAGTAGTTCGCCAGTTAATAGTTTGCGCAACGTTGTTGCCATTGCTACAGGCATCGTGG
TGTCACGCTCGTCGTTTGGTATGGCTTCATTCAGCTCCGGTTCCCAACGATCAAGGCGAGTTACATGATC
CCCCATGTTGTGCAAAAAAGCGGTTAGCTCCTTCGGTCCTCCGATCGTTGTCAGAAGTAAGTTGGCCGCA
GTGTTATCACTCATGGTTATGGCAGCACTGCATAATTCTCTTACTGTCATGCCATCCGTAAGATGCTTTT
CTGTGACTGGTGAGTACTCAACCAAGTCATTCTGAGAATAGTGTATGCGGCGACCGAGTTGCTCTTGCCC
GGCGTCAATACGGGATAATACCGCGCCACATAGCAGAACTTTAAAAGTGCTCATCATTGGAAAACGTTCT
TCGGGGCGAAAACTCTCAAGGATCTTACCGCTGTTGAGATCCAGTTCGATGTAACCCACTCGTGCACCCA
ACTGATCTTCAGCATCTTTTACTTTCACCAGCGTTTCTGGGTGAGCAAAAACAGGAAGACAAAATGCCGC
AAAAAAGGGAATAAGGGCGACACGGAAATGTTGAATACTCATACTCTTCCTTTTTCAATATTATTGAAGC
ATTTATCAGGGTTATTGTCTCATGAGCGGATACATATTTGAATGTATTTAGAAAAATAAACAAATAGGGG
TTCCGCGCACATTTCCCCGAAAAGTGCCACCTGACGTCTAAGAAACCATTATTATCATGACATTAACCTA
TAAAAATAGGCGTATCACGAGGCCCTTT
Features (pLannotate 1.2.2; 17 found; start..end, strand, type, name):
      4..39      +  CDS            rop (fragment): Rop protein, which maintains plasmids at low copy number; rop
    141..240     +  misc_feature   bom (fragment): basis of mobility region from pBR322
    246..403     -  CDS            lacZα (fragment): LacZα fragment of β-galactosidase; lacZ fragment
    406..424     +  promoter       T7 promoter: promoter for bacteriophage T7 RNA polymerase
    432..449     +  misc_feature   MCS (fragment): pUC18/19 multiple cloning site
    456..498     +  5'UTR          Xenopus globin 5'-UTR: translational enhancer from the 5'-UTR of the major beta-globin gene of Xenopus laevis
    521..1417    +  CDS            CENPO: CENPO_HUMAN - Also known as ICEN36, MCM21R. Experimental evidence at protein level: Swiss-Prot protein existence level 1. Component of the CENPA-CAD (nucleosome distal) complex, a complex recruited to centromeres which is involved in assembly of kinetochore proteins, mitotic progression and chromosome segregation. May be involved in incorporation of newly synthesized CENPA into centromeres via its interaction with the CENPA-NAC complex. Modulates the kinetochore-bound levels of NDC80 complex. From Homo sapiens (Human).
   1439..2155    +  CDS            EBFP: enhanced blue variant of GFP mammalian codon-optimized
   2167..2292    +  3'UTR          Xenopus globin 3'-UTR: 3'-UTR of the major beta-globin gene of Xenopus laevis
   2395..2413    -  promoter       SP6 promoter: promoter for bacteriophage SP6 RNA polymerase
   2455..2471    -  protein_bind   lac operator: The lac repressor binds to the lac operator to inhibit transcription in E. coli. This inhibition can be relieved by adding lactose or isopropyl-β-D-thiogalactopyranoside (IPTG). lac repressor encoded by lacI
   2479..2509    -  promoter       lac promoter: promoter for the E. coli lac operon
   2524..2545    -  protein_bind   CAP binding site: CAP binding activates transcription in the presence of cAMP. E. coli catabolite activator protein
   2558..2650    -  CDS            lacI (fragment): lac repressor; lacI; The lac repressor binds to the lac operator to inhibit transcription in E. coli. This inhibition can be relieved by adding lactose or isopropyl-β-D-thiogalactopyranoside (IPTG).
   2833..3421    -  rep_origin     ori: high-copy-number ColE1/pMB1/pBR322/pUC origin of replication
   3592..4452    -  CDS            AmpR: β-lactamase; bla; confers resistance to ampicillin, carbenicillin, and related antibiotics
   4453..4557    -  promoter       AmpR promoter: bla
