[The description below was written by a language model from this plasmid's Addgene catalogue record and pLannotate feature annotations shown in this document.]
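Description:
pGEMHE-MmCENP-O-R298-GFP is an in vitro transcription plasmid built on the pGEMHE backbone, designed to produce capped-style mRNA templates for a tagged centromere protein rather than to drive expression directly from a mammalian promoter. It is maintained in E. coli as a high-copy plasmid through a ColE1/pUC-type origin and selected with ampicillin via the β-lactamase gene and its native promoter. Remnants of lacZα, lacI, rop and bom, along with a lac promoter/operator, are backbone leftovers with no role in the payload.

The transcription unit begins with a T7 promoter, followed by the Xenopus β-globin 5′ UTR, the open reading frame, and the Xenopus β-globin 3′ UTR; these globin UTRs characteristically enhance the stability and translation of synthetic RNA after it is introduced into cells such as oocytes or embryos. An SP6 promoter lies downstream in the opposite orientation. The coding region is a chimeric CENP-O in which the mouse protein carries the C-terminal RWD domain of rat CENP-O, joined through a five-glycine linker to a C-terminal GFP. The automated annotation labels the insert by similarity to human CENPO and calls the fluorescent protein EBFP, but these reflect closest-match naming; the catalogue record specifies mouse/rat CENP-O and GFP. The sequenced record is slightly shorter than the stated total size.

CENP-O is a component of the constitutive centromere-associated network involved in kinetochore assembly and chromosome segregation. The domain swap fits the associated work, which used computational detection of rapidly evolving protein regions to guide experimental tests, with the GFP tag allowing the chimera's localisation to be followed.
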