Addgene plasmid #205185: pGEMHE-MmCENP-O-R298-GFP
Purpose: Expresses chimeric mouse CENP-O with rat CENP-O C-terminal RWD domain; C-term tagged with GFP under T7 promoter - designed for in vitro transcription
Depositing lab: Michael Lampson. Depositing organization: University of Pennsylvania. Publication: FREEDA: An automated computational pipeline guides experimental testing of protein innovation. Dudka D, Akins RB, Lampson MA. J Cell Biol. 2023 Sep 4;222(9):e202212084. doi: 10.1083/jcb.202212084. Epub 2023 Jun 26. PubMed 37358475.
Backbone
  Vector backbone: pGEMHE
  Backbone size w/o insert (bp): 3043
  Total vector size (bp): 4675
  Vector type: Mammalian Expression ; In vitro transcription
Growth in bacteria
  Bacterial resistance: Ampicillin, 100 μg/mL
  Growth temperature: 37°C
  Growth strain: DH5alpha
  Copy number: High Copy
Gene/Insert
  Gene/Insert name: CENP-O
  Species: M. musculus (mouse), R. norvegicus (rat)
  Insert size (bp): 1632
  Mutation: Chimeric mouse CENP-O with rat CENP-O C-terminal RWD domain
  GenBank ID: NC_000078.7 (mouse) NC_051341.1 (rat)
  Entrez Gene: Cenpo (a.k.a. 2810429O05Rik, 8430427C03Rik, D12Ertd482e); Cenpo
  Promoter: T7
  Tag / fusion protein: 5 glycines linker followed by GFP (C terminal on insert)
  Cloning method: Ligation Independent Cloning
  Sequencing primers: 5′ CCTCTTCGCTATTACGCCAG
Terms and licenses: Academic/Nonprofit Terms; Industry Terms: Not Available to Industry
How to cite: pGEMHE-MmCENP-O-R298-GFP was a gift from Michael Lampson (Addgene plasmid # 205185 ; http://n2t.net/addgene:205185 ; RRID:Addgene_205185)
